>Addgene plasmid #148865 | pT7-MS2-HA-C1-HsZNF598_273-904-siRNAres_AH | depositor full sequence | sequence record 291313 | Full Sequence
TAGTTATTAATAGTAATCAATTACGGGGTCATTAGTTCATAGCCCATATATGGAGTTCCGCGTTACATAA
CTTACGGTAAATGGCCCGCCTGGCTGACCGCCCAACGACCCCCGCCCATTGACGTCAATAATGACGTATG
TTCCCATAGTAACGCCAATAGGGACTTTCCATTGACGTCAATGGGTGGAGTATTTACGGTAAACTGCCCA
CTTGGCAGTACATCAAGTGTATCATATGCCAAGTACGCCCCCTATTGACGTCAATGACGGTAAATGGCCC
GCCTGGCATTATGCCCAGTACATGACCTTATGGGACTTTCCTACTTGGCAGTACATCTACGTATTAGTCA
TCGCTATTACCATGGTGATGCGGTTTTGGCAGTACATCAATGGGCGTGGATAGCGGTTTGACTCACGGGG
ATTTCCAAGTCTCCACCCCATTGACGTCAATGGGAGTTTGTTTTGGCACCAAAATCAACGGGACTTTCCA
AAATGTCGTAACAACTCCGCCCCATTGACGCAAATGGGCGGTAGGCGTGTACGGTGGGAGGTCTATATAA
GCAGAGCTCTCTGGCTAACTAGAGAACCCACTGCTTACTGGCTTATCGAAATTAATACGACTCACTATAG
GGAGACCCAAGCTCTAGCGCTACCGGTCGCCACCATGGCTTCTAACTTTACTCAGTTCGTTCTCGTCGAC
AATGGCGGAACTGGCGACGTGACTGTCGCCCCAAGCAACTTCGCTAACGGGGTCGCTGAATGGATCAGCT
CTAACTCGCGATCACAGGCTTACAAAGTAACCTGTAGCGTTCGTCAGAGCTCTGCGCAGAATCGCAAATA
CACCATCAAAGTCGAGGTGCCTAAAGTGGCAACCCAGACTGTTGGTGGTGAAGAGCTTCCTGTAGCCGGA
TGGAGATCTTACTTAAATATGGAACTAACCATTCCAATTTTCGCCACGAATTCCGACTGCGAGCTTATTG
TTAAGGCAATGCAAGGTCTCCTAAAAGATGGAAACCCGATTCCCTCGGCCATCGCGGCCAACTCCGGCAT
CTACGGAGGTGGAGGTGGATCTGGTGGATCTCCTCCACATATGGCTTACCCATACGATGTTCCAGATTAC
GCTCCTCCATCTCGAGCTAGCCGCGCCGAGGCACGCCAGAACCGCCACATCGACCTGCAGTTCAGCTACG
CGCCACGGCACTCGCGCCGGAACGAGGGGGTCGTTGGTGGCGAAGACTACGAGGAGGTGGACAGGTACAG
CCGCCAGGGCCGAGTGGCCCGGGCTGGCACTCGCGGAGCCCAGCAGAGCCGCCGAGGAAGCTGGAGGTAC
AAAAGGGAAGAAGAGGACCGAGAAGTAGCAGCTGCTGTCCGGGCCTCCGTGGCCGCACAGCAGCAGGAGG
AGGCCCGAAGAAGCGAAGACCAGGAGGAAGGCGGTAGGCCAAAAAAGGAAGAAGCGGCGGCGCGGGGACC
TGAGGATCCCCGTGGCCCCCGGCGCTCACCCCGGACTCAGGGCGAAGGCCCAGGCCCCAAGGAAACCTCG
ACAAATGGTCCTGTAAGCCAAGAAGCCTTCTCGGTGACAGGCCCAGCCGCCCCAGGGTGTGTGGGGGTGC
CAGGCGCCCTCCCACCACCCAGCCCGAAGCTCAAGGACGAAGACTTCCCCAGCCTCTCTGCCTCCACTTC
CTCCTCCTGCTCCACTGCAGCAACCCCGGGCCCTGTGGGGTTGGCGCTGCCGTACGCCATCCCTGCCAGA
GGCAGGAGTGCCTTCCAGGAGGAGGACTTCCCCGCCCTGGTGTCCTCGGTGCCCAAGCCTGGCACCGCCC
CCACCAGCCTTGTCTCTGCCTGGAACAGCAGCAGTAGCAGCAAGAAGGTAGCACAGCCCCCACTCTCGGC
GCAGGCTACCGGCAGCGGCCAGCCCACCAGGAAGGCTGGGAAGGGGAGCAGGGGCGGCAGGAAGGGCGGC
CCGCCCTTCACACAGGAGGAGGAGGAGGACGGCGGCCCGGCCCTGCAGGAGCTTCTGAGCACACGCCCCA
CGGGCTCCGTCTCCTCCACACTGGGGCTGGCCTCCATCCAACCCTCTAAAGTTGGGAAGAAGAAGAAAGT
GGGCTCGGAGAAGCCAGGCACCACATTGCCACAGCCCCCGCCCGCTACCTGTCCCCCAGGGGCTTTGCAG
GCCCCGGAAGCTCCTGCCAGCAGAGCCGAGGGGCCAGTTGCCGTCGTCGTTAATGGACACACGGAGGGCC
CGGCCCCTGCTCGGAGTGCCCCCAAGGAACCCCCTGGGCTCCCAAGGCCCCTGGGGTCCTTCCCCTGCCC
CACGCCACAGGAGGACTTCCCAGCGCTCGGCGGCCCCTGCCCACCCCGGATGCCGCCGCCCCCAGGCTTC
AGCGCTGTGGTGCTCCTGAAGGGCACGCCTCCCCCACCCCCGCCGGGCCTGGTGCCCCCAATCAGCAAGC
CGCCCCCTGGCTTCTCTGGCCTTCTGCCTAGCCCCCACCCGGCCTGTGTCCCCAGCCCCGCCACCACCAC
CACCACAAAAGCACCCAGGCTGCTGCCTGCCCCACGGGCGTACCTAGTCCCCGAGAACTTCCGGGAGAGG
AACCTTCAGCTCATCCAGTCCATCAGGGACTTCCTGCAGAGCGACGAGGCCCGCTTCAGCGAGTTCAAGA
GCCACTCAGGGGAGTTCAGACAGGGCCTGATCTCCGCAGCCCAGTATTACAAGAGTTGCCGGGACCTGCT
GGGGGAGAATTTCCAGAAGGTCTTTAATGAGCTGCTGGTCCTGCTGCCCGACACGGCCAAGCAGCAGGAG
CTCCTGTCTGCACACACGGACTTCTGCAACCGCGAGAAGCCTCTGAGCACCAAGTCCAAGAAGAACAAGA
AGAGCGCGTGGCAGGCCACCACCCAGCAGGCGGGCCTGGACTGCCGTGTGTGCCCCACCTGCCAGCAGGT
GCTCGCGCATGGCGATGCCAGCAGCCACCAGGCGCTGCATGCTGCCCGGGACGACGACTTCCCCTCCCTG
CAAGCCATCGCCAGGATCATCACGTAGGGTACCGCGGGCCCGGGATCCACCGGATCTAGATAACTGATCA
TAATCAGCCATACCACATTTGTAGAGGTTTTACTTGCTTTAAAAAACCTCCCACACCTCCCCCTGAACCT
GAAACATAAAATGAATGCAATTGTTGTTGTTAACTTGTTTATTGCAGCTTATAATGGTTACAAATAAAGC
AATAGCATCACAAATTTCACAAATAAAGCATTTTTTTCACTGCATTCTAGTTGTGGTTTGTCCAAACTCA
TCAATGTATCTTAACGCGTAAATTGTAAGCGTTAATATTTTGTTAAAATTCGCGTTAAATTTTTGTTAAA
TCAGCTCATTTTTTAACCAATAGGCCGAAATCGGCAAAATCCCTTATAAATCAAAAGAATAGACCGAGAT
AGGGT
[37 nt withheld, positions 3436-3472]
AAAGAACGTGGACTCCAACGTCAAAGG
[49 nt withheld, positions 3500-3548]
T
[91 nt withheld, positions 3550-3640]
G
[124 nt withheld, positions 3642-3765]
CAGGTGGCACTTTTCGGGGAAATGTGCGCGGAACCCCTATTTGTTTATTTTTCTAAATACATTCAAATAT
GTATCCGCTCATGAGACAATAACCCTGATAAATGCTTCAATAATATTGAAAAAGGAAGAGTCCTGAGGCG
GAAAGAACCAGCTGTGGAATGTGTGTCAGTTAGGGTGTGGAAAGTCCCCAGGCTCCCCAGCAGGCAGAAG
TATGCAAAGCATGCATCTCAATTAGTCAGCAACCAGGTGTGGAAAGTCCCCAGGCTCCCCAGCAGGCAGA
AGTATGCAAAGCATGCATCTCAATTAGTCAGCAACCATAGTCCCGCCCCTAACTCCGCCCATCCCGCCCC
TAACTCCGCCCAGTTCCGCCCATTCTCCGCCCCATGGCTGACTAATTTTTTTTATTTATGCAGAGGCCGA
GGCCGCCTCGGCCTCTGAGCTATTCCAGAAGTAGTGAGGAGGCTTTTTTGGAGGCCTAGGCTTTTGCAAA
GATCGATCAAGAGACAGGATGAGGATCGTTTCGCATGATTGAACAAGATGGATTGCACGCAGGTTCTCCG
GCCGCTTGGGTGGAGAGGCTATTCGGCTATGACTGGGCACAACAGACAATCGGCTGCTCTGATGCCGCCG
TGTTCCGGCTGTCAGCGCAGGGGCGCCCGGTTCTTTTTGTCAAGACCGACCTGTCCGGTGCCCTGAATGA
ACTGCAAGACGAGGCAGCGCGGCTATCGTGGCTGGCCACGACGGGCGTTCCTTGCGCAGCTGTGCTCGAC
GTTGTCACTGAAGCGGGAAGGGACTGGCTGCTATTGGGCGAAGTGCCGGGGCAGGATCTCCTGTCATCTC
ACCTTGCTCCTGCCGAGAAAGTATCCATCATGGCTGATGCAATGCGGCGGCTGCATACGCTTGATCCGGC
TACCTGCCCATTCGACCACCAAGCGAAACATCGCATCGAGCGAGCACGTACTCGGATGGAAGCCGGTCTT
GTCGATCAGGATGATCTGGACGAAGAGCATCAGGGGCTCGCGCCAGCCGAACTGTTCGCCAGGCTCAAGG
CGAGCATGCCCGACGGCGAGGATCTCGTCGTGACCCATGGCGATGCCTGCTTGCCGAATATCATGGTGGA
AAATGGCCGCTTTTCTGGATTCATCGACTGTGGCCGGCTGGGTGTGGCGGACCGCTATCAGGACATAGCG
TTGGCTACCCGTGATATTGCTGAAGAGCTTGGCGGCGAATGGGCTGACCGCTTCCTCGTGCTTTACGGTA
TCGCCGCTCCCGATTCGCAGCGCATCGCCTTCTATCGCCTTCTTGACGAGTTCTTCTGAGCGGGACTCTG
GGGTTCGAAATGACCGACCAAGCGACGCCCAACCTGCCATCACGAGATTTCGATTCCACCGCCGCCTTCT
ATGAAAGGTTGGGCTTCGGAATCGTTTTCCGGGACGCCGGCTGGATGATCCTCCAGCGCGGGGATCTCAT
GCTGGAGTTCTTCGCCCACCCTAGGGGGAGGCTAACTGAAACACGGAAGGAGACAATACCGGAAGGAACC
CGCGCTATGACGGCAATAAAAAGACAGAATAAAACGCACGGTGTTGGGTCGTTTGTTCATAAACGCGGGG
TTCGGTCCCAGGGCTGGCACTCTGTCGATACCCCACCGAGACCCCATTGGGGCCAATACGCCCGCGTTTC
TTCCTTTTCCCCACCCCACCCCCCAAGTTCGGGTGAAGGCCCAGGGCTCGCAGCCAACGTCGGGGCGGCA
GGCCCTGCCATAGCCTCAGGTTACTCATATATACTTTAGATTGATTTAAAACTTCATTTTTAATTTAAAA
GGATCTAGGTGAAGATCCTTTTTGATAATCTCATGACCAAAATCCCTTAACGTGAGTTTTCGTTCCACTG
AGCGTCAGACCCCGTAGAAAAGATCAAAGGATCTTCTTGAGATCCTTTTTTTCTGCGCGTAATCTGCTGC
TTGCAAACAAAAAAACCACCGCTACCAGCGGTGGTTTGTTTGCCGGATCAAGAGCTACCAACTCTTTTTC
CGAAGGTAACTGGCTTCAGCAGAGCGCAGATACCAAATACTGTCCTTCTAGTGTAGCCGTAGTTAGGCCA
CCACTTCAAGAACTCTGTAGCACCGCCTACATACCTCGCTCTGCTAATCCTGTTACCAGTGGCTGCTGCC
AGTGGCGATAAGTCGTGTCTTACCGGGTTGGACTCAAGACGATAGTTACCGGATAAGGCGCAGCGGTCGG
GCTGAACGGGGGGTTCGTGCACACAGCCCAGCTTGGAGCGAACGACCTACACCGAACTGAGATACCTACA
GCGTGAGCTATGAGAAAGCGCCACGCTTCCCGAAGGGAGAAAGGCGGACAGGTATCCGGTAAGCGGCAGG
GTCGGAACAGGAGAGCGCACGAGGGAGCTTCCAGGGGGAAACGCCTGGTATCTTTATAGTCCTGTCGGGT
TTCGCCACCTCTGACTTGAGCGTCGATTTTTGTGATGCTCGTCAGGGGGGCGGAGCCTATGGAAAAACGC
CAGCAACGCGGCCTTTTTACGGTTCCTGGCCTTTTGCTGGCCTTTTGCTCACATGTTCTTTCCTGCGTTA
TCCCCTGATTCTGTGGATAACCGTATTACCGCCATGCAT
Features (pLannotate 1.2.2; 18 found; start..end, strand, type, name):
     61..364     +  enhancer       CMV enhancer: human cytomegalovirus immediate early enhancer
    365..568     +  promoter       CMV promoter: human cytomegalovirus (CMV) immediate early promoter
    564..597     +  LTR            5' LTR (truncated) (fragment): truncated 5' long terminal repeat (LTR) from HIV-1
    613..631     +  promoter       T7 promoter: promoter for bacteriophage T7 RNA polymerase
    668..1054    +  CDS            MS2: bacteriophage MS2 coat protein binds to a specific stem-loop structure in the viral RNA (Peabody, 1993)
   1097..1123    +  CDS            3xHA (fragment): three tandem HA epitope tags
   1139..3034    +  CDS            ZNF598 (fragment): ZN598_HUMAN - Experimental evidence at protein level: Swiss-Prot protein existence level 1. E3 ubiquitin-protein ligase that plays a key role in the ribosome quality control (RQC), a pathway that takes place when a ribosome has stalled during translation (PubMed:28065601, PubMed:28132843). Required for ribosomes to terminally stall during translation of poly(A) sequences by mediating monoubiquitination of 40S ribosomal protein RPS10/eS10, RPS20/uS10 and RPS3/uS3 (PubMed:28065601, PubMed:28132843). Stalling precludes synthesis of a long poly-lysine tail and initiates the RQC pathway to degrade
   3038..3063    +  misc_feature   MCS (fragment): multiple cloning site
   3075..3159    +  CDS            large T antigen (fragment): large T antigen from SV40 (simian virus 40)
   3182..3303    +  polyA_signal   SV40 poly(A) signal: SV40 polyadenylation signal
   3337..3765    -  rep_origin     f1 ori (sequence partly withheld): f1 bacteriophage origin of replication; arrow indicates direction of (+) strand synthesis
   3792..3896    +  promoter       AmpR promoter: bla
   3898..4255    +  promoter       SV40 promoter: SV40 enhancer and early promoter
   4290..5084    +  CDS            NeoR/KanR: aminoglycoside phosphotransferase from Tn5; aph(3')-II (or nptII); confers resistance to neomycin, kanamycin, and G418 (Geneticin®)
   5105..5257    +  CDS            ble (fragment): BLE_KLEPN - Experimental evidence at protein level: Swiss-Prot protein existence level 1. Binding protein with a strong affinity to the bleomycin family of antibiotics. Binds to CL990; an antimitotic-antibiotic compound. From Klebsiella pneumoniae.
   5316..5363    +  polyA_signal   HSV TK poly(A) signal: herpes simplex virus thymidine kinase polyadenylation signal (Cole and Stacy, 1985)
   5454..5470    -  polyA_signal   bGH poly(A) signal (fragment): bovine growth hormone polyadenylation signal
   5692..6280    +  rep_origin     ori: high-copy-number ColE1/pMB1/pBR322/pUC origin of replication
