[The description below was written by a language model from this plasmid's Addgene catalogue record and pLannotate feature annotations shown in this document.]
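Description:
pT7-MS2-HA-C1-HsZNF598_273-904-siRNAres_AH is a 6,394 nt mammalian expression plasmid encoding a fragment of human ZNF598 (residues 273–904) fused at its N-terminus to the bacteriophage MS2 coat protein and an HA epitope tag. The catalogue lists the backbone as unknown. The feature layout is a CMV-driven cassette with an SV40 poly(A) signal, an f1 ori, and a dual-promoter NeoR/KanR unit, which resembles the common C1-type mammalian expression vectors, as the name also suggests. A high-copy ColE1/pUC origin supports propagation in E. coli under kanamycin selection. The aminoglycoside phosphotransferase gene is preceded by both a bacterial (bla) promoter and the SV40 enhancer/early promoter and followed by the HSV TK poly(A) signal, so it can also confer G418 resistance in mammalian cells. Several short annotated fragments (HIV-1 LTR, large T antigen, ble, bGH poly(A)) are probably incidental sequence matches rather than functional parts.

Transcription of the fusion is driven by the CMV immediate early enhancer and promoter. A T7 promoter just upstream of the coding region would also allow transcription by T7 RNA polymerase. ZNF598 is an E3 ubiquitin ligase that ubiquitinates 40S ribosomal proteins and acts in ribosome quality control when ribosomes stall. The "siRNAres" label indicates a coding sequence made resistant to an siRNA, presumably so the fragment can be expressed while endogenous ZNF598 is knocked down, though the record does not describe the changes. The MS2 coat protein binds a specific RNA stem-loop, so this design suits tethering the ZNF598 fragment to reporter mRNAs carrying MS2 binding sites, with the HA tag allowing detection. The record itself states only mammalian expression as the purpose.
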