Addgene plasmid #148865: pT7-MS2-HA-C1-HsZNF598_273-904-siRNAres_AH
Purpose: Mammalian Expression of HsZNF598_273-904-siRNAres
Depositing lab: Elisa Izaurralde. Depositing organization: Max Planck Institute for Developmental Biology.
Backbone
  Vector backbone: Unknown
  Vector type: Mammalian Expression
Growth in bacteria
  Bacterial resistance: Kanamycin, 50 μg/mL
  Growth temperature: 37°C
  Growth strain: DH5alpha
  Copy number: High Copy
Gene/Insert
  Gene/Insert name: HsZNF598_273-904-siRNAres
  Species: H. sapiens (human)
  Entrez Gene: ZNF598 (a.k.a. HEL2)
  Cloning method: Unknown
Terms and licenses: Academic/Nonprofit Terms; Industry Terms: Not Available to Industry
Depositor comments: Sequence according to sequence given by NCBI: NM_178167.4 Plasmids from this collection were made available to the research community and donated after the lab closed. Please note that the sequence provided by the depositing laboratory may be theoretical/predicted or based on Sanger sequencing results. There may be discrepancies between sequencing results obtained by Addgene and the depositor sequence. If an Addgene verified sequence is not available, please contact before placing your order to request that our lab fully sequence the plasmid.
How to cite: pT7-MS2-HA-C1-HsZNF598_273-904-siRNAres_AH was a gift from Elisa Izaurralde (Addgene plasmid # 148865 ; http://n2t.net/addgene:148865 ; RRID:Addgene_148865)
